Addgene plasmid #22435: pGL2 enhancer- F4 GATA mut
Depositing lab: William Sessa. Depositing organization: Yale University. Publication: Functional analysis of the human endothelial nitric oxide synthase promoter. Sp1 and GATA factors are necessary for basal transcription in endothelial cells. Zhang R, Min W, Sessa WC. J Biol Chem. 1995 Jun 23. 270(25):15320-6. 10.1074/jbc.270.25.15320 PubMed 7541039.
Backbone
  Vector backbone: pGL2 enhancer
  Backbone size w/o insert (bp): 5854
  Vector type: Mammalian Expression, Luciferase
Growth in bacteria
  Bacterial resistance: Ampicillin, 100 μg/mL
  Growth temperature: 37°C
  Growth strain: DH5alpha
  Copy number: Unknown
Gene/Insert
  Gene/Insert name: F4 GATA mut
  Species: H. sapiens (human)
  Insert size (bp): 800
  GenBank ID: HSU24214
  Entrez Gene: NOS3 (a.k.a. ECNOS, eNOS)
  Tag / fusion protein: luciferase reporter gene (C terminal on backbone)
  Cloning method: Restriction Enzyme; 5′ cloning site KpnI (not destroyed); 3′ cloning site XhoI (not destroyed)
  Sequencing primers: 5′ see article
Terms and licenses: Academic/Nonprofit Terms; Industry Terms: Not Available to Industry
Depositor comments: GATA mutation oigo - GCTCCCACTTTAGAGCCTCAGT
How to cite: pGL2 enhancer- F4 GATA mut was a gift from William Sessa (Addgene plasmid # 22435 ; http://n2t.net/addgene:22435 ; RRID:Addgene_22435)
