[The description below was written by a language model from this plasmid's Addgene catalogue record.]
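Description:
pGL2 enhancer- F4 GATA mut is a mammalian luciferase reporter plasmid built on the pGL2 enhancer backbone (about 5.9 kb without insert). It is propagated in E. coli under ampicillin selection; the copy number is recorded as unknown, and no feature table is available, so the origin of replication and other backbone elements are not itemised in the record. In general, pGL2 enhancer-type vectors carry a promoterless firefly luciferase gene together with a viral enhancer placed elsewhere in the plasmid. Luciferase output therefore depends on promoter activity supplied by the cloned fragment, while the enhancer boosts signal from weak promoters.

The insert is an approximately 800 bp human fragment designated F4, derived from the NOS3 (endothelial nitric oxide synthase, eNOS) locus. It is cloned between KpnI and XhoI sites, both retained, upstream of the luciferase reporter. This version carries a mutation in a GATA motif that was introduced with a mutagenic oligonucleotide, as noted by the depositor. The exact position of the altered site within the fragment is not stated in the record.

The associated study analysed the human eNOS promoter and concluded that Sp1 and GATA factors are needed for basal transcription in endothelial cells. The construct fits that work as the GATA-site mutant, which would be transfected into cells and compared with a wild-type promoter fragment reporter. A change in luciferase activity then shows how much GATA factor binding contributes to eNOS promoter activity.
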