>Addgene plasmid #22435 | pGL2 enhancer- F4 GATA mut | addgene partial sequence | sequence record 28448 | 22435 with eNOSprom-R2 5'-CCCACCCTGTCATTCAGTG
TCAGCAGAGAGACTAGGGCTGAGGCAGGGTACCTCCCGGGTTATGTTAGCTCAGTTACAGTACCATAAGA
TACATTGATGAGTTTGGACAAACCACAACTAGAATGCAGTGAAAAAAATGCTTTATTTGTGAAATTTGTG
ATGCTATTGCTTTATTTGTAACCATTATAAGCTGCAATAAACAAGTTAACAACAACAATTGCATTCATTT
TATGTTTCAGGTTCAGGGGGAGGTGTGGGAGGTTTTTTAAAGCAAGTAAAACCTCCACGTACCTTAATAT
TACTTACTTATCATGGTAGCTTGGGCTGGCGTAATAGCGAAGAGGCCCGCACCGATCGCCCTTCCCAACA
GTTGCGCAGCCTGAATGGCGAATGGCAAATTGTAAGCGTTAATATTTTGTTAAAATTCGCGTTAAATTTT
TGTTAAATCAGCTCATTTTTTAACCAATAGGCCGAAATCGGCAAAATCCCTTATAAATCAAAAGAATAGA
CCGAGATAGGGT
[37 nt withheld, positions 503-539]
AAAGAACGTGGACTCCAACGTCAAAGGGCGAAAAACCGTCTATCANGGCGATGGCCCACTACGTGAACCA
TCACCCT
[77 nt withheld, positions 617-693]
