>Addgene plasmid #22435 | pGL2 enhancer- F4 GATA mut | addgene partial sequence | sequence record 28449 | 22435 with LucNRev
ATGGCGCCGGGCCTTTCTTTATGTTTTTGGCGTCTTCCATTTTACCAACAGTACCGGAATGCCAAGCTTA
CTTAGATCTCGAGATGTTACTGTGCGTCCACTCTGCTGCCTGCTCCAGCAGAGCCCTGGCCTTTTCCTTA
GGAAGAGGGAGGGGACCGAGAGGAGGGGGCAGTGGGAGGGGGCTCTCCAGTGCTGGCCCTCGCCCCGCCC
CTATCCCATACACAATGGGACAGGAACAAGCCCGGCTGGGAGGCTCTAAAGCCTCAGCTCCACGCCCGCT
GGCCTGAAGGGTGGGGGGCCGGACGCCTGGGTTCCGCTGTGAGGACTGAGGCTCTAAAGTGGGAGCCCAG
GTGTCCAGCAGAGCCCTGGGGCTGCAGCATGGGGGCTGGGGCATTGGGGAGTGGCAGGGTAGAGCCACCA
GGGGGTCATAAAGGTCCTTCTGTGATGTGGCACCAGACGGAAGGGCCTTCGGCCTCACCCCTGTGTGCCT
TTCCCTGGAGGGTTGGGCAGAAGGTGAGCACCGTTTCTGTAGCAGGGGATGGCAGCCCACACTCTCAGTG
ACCACAGGGACCTCTAGGGTCATGCAGGTTCTCTCCTTCACCTCCCCCCATACATACAAGAACTCCTGGA
TCCCCACCCTTGAGTCCTTTTGGGTTCTTGGGGATAGAGGCCCAGCAAGGATGTAGTGACTTTTTGTCCT
TGAGTCTGACATTAGGGTATC
